>Addgene plasmid #235689 | pCDH-CMV-V5-RFP-LATS1 | addgene full sequence | sequence record 470272 | Addgene NGS Result
ACGCGTGTAGTCTTATGCAATACTCTTGTAGTCTTGCAACATGGTAACGATGAGTTAGCAACATGCCTTA
CAAGGAGAGAAAAAGCACCGTGCATGCCGATTGGTGGAAGTAAGGTGGTACGATCGTGCCTTATTAGGAA
GGCAACAGACGGGTCTGACATGGATTGGACGAACCACTGAATTGCCGCATTGCAGAGATATTGTATTTAA
GTGCCTAGCTCGATACATAAACGGGTCTCTCTGGTTAGACCAGATCTGAGCCTGGGAGCTCTCTGGCTAA
CTAGGGAACCCACTGCTTAAGCCTCAATAAAGCTTGCCTTGAGTGCTTCAAGTAGTGTGTGCCCGTCTGT
TGTGTGACTCTGGTAACTAGAGATCCCTCAGACCCTTTTAGTCAGTGTGGAAAATCTCTAGCAGTGGCGC
CCGAACAGGGACTTGAAAGCGAAAGGGAAACCAGAGGAGCTCTCTCGACGCAGGACTCGGCTTGCTGAAG
CGCGCACGGCAAGAGGCGAGGGGCGGCGACTGGTGAGTACGCCAAAAATTTTGACTAGCGGAGGCTAGAA
GGAGAGAGATGGGTGCGAGAGCGTCAGTATTAAGCGGGGGAGAATTAGATCGCGATGGGAAAAAATTCGG
TTAAGGCCAGGGGGAAAGAAAAAATATAAATTAAAACATATAGTATGGGCAAGCAGGGAGCTAGAACGAT
TCGCAGTTAATCCTGGCCTGTTAGAAACATCAGAAGGCTGTAGACAAATACTGGGACAGCTACAACCATC
CCTTCAGACAGGATCAGAAGAACTTAGATCATTATATAATACAGTAGCAACCCTCTATTGTGTGCATCAA
AGGATAGAGATAAAAGACACCAAGGAAGCTTTAGACAAGATAGAGGAAGAGCAAAACAAAAGTAAGACCA
CCGCACAGCAAGCGGCCACTGATCTTCAGACCTGGAGGAGGAGATATGAGGGACAATTGGAGAAGTGAAT
TATATAAATATAAAGTAGTAAAAATTGAACCATTAGGAGTAGCACCCACCAAGGCAAAGAGAAGAGTGGT
GCAGAGAGAAAAAAGAGCAGTGGGAATAGGAGCTTTGTTCCTTGGGTTCTTGGGAGCAGCAGGAAGCACT
ATGGGCGCAGCGTCAATGACGCTGACGGTACAGGCCAGACAATTATTGTCTGGTATAGTGCAGCAGCAGA
ACAATTTGCTGAGGGCTATTGAGGCGCAACAGCATCTGTTGCAACTCACAGTCTGGGGCATCAAGCAGCT
CCAGGCAAGAATCCTGGCTGTGGAAAGATACCTAAAGGATCAACAGCTCCTGGGGATTTGGGGTTGCTCT
GGAAAACTCATTTGCACCACTGCTGTGCCTTGGAATGCTAGTTGGAGTAATAAATCTCTGGAACAGATTT
GGAATCACACGACCTGGATGGAGTGGGACAGAGAAATTAACAATTACACAAGCTTAATACACTCCTTAAT
TGAAGAATCGCAAAACCAGCAAGAAAAGAATGAACAAGAATTATTGGAATTAGATAAATGGGCAAGTTTG
TGGAATTGGTTTAACATAACAAATTGGCTGTGGTATATAAAATTATTCATAATGATAGTAGGAGGCTTGG
TAGGTTTAAGAATAGTTTTTGCTGTACTTTCTATAGTGAATAGAGTTAGGCAGGGATATTCACCATTATC
GTTTCAGACCCACCTCCCAACCCCGAGGGGACCCGACAGGCCCGAAGGAATAGAAGAAGAAGGTGGAGAG
AGAGACAGAGACAGATCCATTCGATTAGTGAACGGATCTCGACGGTATCGGTTAACTTTTAAAAGAAAAG
GGGGGATTGGGGGGTACAGTGCAGGGGAAAGAATAGTAGACATAATAGCAACAGACATACAAACTAAAGA
ATTACAAAAACAAATTACAAAATTCAAAATTTTATCGATACTAGTATTATGCCCAGTACATGACCTTATG
GGACTTTCCTACTTGGCAGTACATCTACGTATTAGTCATCGCTATTACCATGGTGATGCGGTTTTGGCAG
TACATCAATGGGCGTGGATAGCGGTTTGACTCACGGGGATTTCCAAGTCTCCACCCCATTGACGTCAATG
GGAGTTTGTTTTGGCACCAAAATCAACGGGACTTTCCAAAATGTCGTAACAACTCCGCCCCATTGACGCA
AATGGGCGGTAGGCGTGTACGGTGGGAGGTTTATATAAGCAGAGCTCGTTTAGTGAACCGTCAGATCGCC
TGGAGACGCCATCCACGCTGTTTTGACCTCCATAGAAGATTCTAGAGCTAGCGAATTCATGGGTAAGCCT
ATCCCTAACCCTCTCCTCGGTCTCGATTCTACGGGCGGTGGGTCGGGTGGAGGCTCAGTGAGCAAGGGCG
AGGCAGTGATCAAGGAGTTCATGCGGTTCAAGGTGCACATGGAGGGCTCCATGAACGGCCACGAGTTCGA
GATCGAGGGCGAGGGCGAGGGCCGCCCCTACGAGGGCACCCAGACCGCCAAGCTGAAGGTGACCAAGGGT
GGCCCCCTGCCCTTCTCCTGGGACATCCTGTCCCCTCAGTTCATGTACGGCTCCAGGGCCTTCATCAAGC
ACCCCGCCGACATCCCCGACTACTATAAGCAGTCCTTCCCCGAGGGCTTCAAGTGGGAGCGCGTGATGAA
CTTCGAGGACGGCGGCGCCGTGACCGTGACCCAGGACACCTCCCTGGAGGACGGCACCCTGATCTACAAG
GTGAAGCTCCGCGGCACCAACTTCCCTCCTGACGGCCCCGTAATGCAGAAGAAGACAATGGGCTGGGAAG
CGTCCACCGAGCGGTTGTACCCCGAGGACGGCGTGCTGAAGGGCGACATTAAGATGGCCCTGCGCCTGAA
GGACGGCGGCCGCTACCTGGCGGACTTCAAGACCACCTACAAGGCCAAGAAGCCCGTGCAGATGCCCGGC
GCCTACAACGTCGACCGCAAGTTGGACATCACCTCCCACAACGAGGACTACACCGTGGTGGAACAGTACG
AACGCTCCGAGGGCCGCCACTCCACCGGCGGCATGGACGAGCTGTACAAGGGTGGAGGCTCGGGGGGTGG
CTCGAAGAGGAGTGAAAAGCCAGAAGGATATAGACAAATGAGGCCTAAGACCTTTCCTGCCAGTAACTAT
ACTGTCAGTAGCCGGCAAATGTTACAAGAAATTCGGGAATCCCTTAGGAATTTATCTAAACCATCTGATG
CTGCTAAGGCTGAGCATAACATGAGTAAAATGTCAACCGAAGATCCTCGACAAGTCAGAAATCCACCCAA
ATTTGGGACGCATCATAAAGCCTTGCAGGAAATTCGAAACTCTCTGCTTCCATTTGCAAATGAAACAAAT
TCTTCTCGGAGTACTTCAGAAGTTAATCCACAAATGCTTCAAGACTTGCAAGCTGCTGGATTTGATGAGG
ATATGGTTATACAAGCTCTTCAGAAAACTAACAACAGAAGTATAGAAGCAGCAATTGAATTCATTAGTAA
AATGAGTTACCAAGATCCTCGACGAGAGCAGATGGCTGCAGCAGCTGCCAGACCTATTAATGCCAGCATG
AAACCAGGGAATGTGCAGCAATCAGTTAACCGCAAACAGAGCTGGAAAGGTTCTAAAGAATCCTTAGTTC
CTCAGAGGCATGGCCCGCCACTAGGAGAAAGTGTGGCCTATCATTCTGAGAGTCCCAACTCACAGACAGA
TGTAGGAAGACCTTTGTCTGGATCTGGTATATCAGCATTTGTTCAAGCTCACCCTAGCAACGGACAGAGA
GTGAACCCCCCACCACCACCTCAAGTAAGGAGTGTTACTCCTCCACCACCTCCAAGAGGCCAGACTCCCC
CTCCAAGAGGTACAACTCCACCTCCCCCTTCATGGGAACCAAACTCTCAAACAAAGCGCTATTCTGGAAA
CATGGAATACGTAATCTCCCGAATCTCTCCTGTCCCACCTGGGGCATGGCAAGAGGGCTATCCTCCACCA
CCTCTCAACACTTCCCCCATGAATCCTCCTAATCAAGGACAGAGAGGCATTAGTTCTGTTCCTGTTGGCA
GACAACCAATCATCATGCAGAGTTCTAGCAAATTTAACTTTCCATCAGGGAGACCTGGAATGCAGAATGG
TACTGGACAAACTGATTTCATGATACACCAAAATGTTGTCCCTGCTGGCACTGTGAATCGGCAGCCACCA
CCTCCATATCCTCTGACAGCAGCTAATGGACAAAGCCCTTCTGCTTTACAAACAGGGGGATCTGCTGCTC
CTTCGTCATATACAAATGGAAGTATTCCTCAGTCTATGATGGTGCCAAACAGAAATAGTCATAACATGGA
ACTATATAACATTAGTGTACCTGGACTGCAAACAAATTGGCCTCAGTCATCTTCTGCTCCAGCCCAGTCA
TCCCCGAGCAGTGGGCATGAAATCCCTACATGGCAACCTAACATACCAGTGAGGTCAAATTCTTTTAATA
ACCCATTAGGAAATAGAGCAAGTCACTCTGCTAATTCTCAGCCTTCTGCTACAACAGTCACTGCAATTAC
ACCAGCTCCTATTCAACAGCCTGTGAAAAGTATGCGTGTATTAAAACCAGAGCTACAGACTGCTTTAGCA
CCTACACACCCTTCTTGGATACCACAGCCAATTCAAACTGTTCAACCCAGTCCTTTTCCTGAGGGAACCG
CTTCAAATGTGACTGTGATGCCACCTGTTGCTGAAGCTCCAAACTATCAAGGACCACCACCACCCTACCC
AAAACATCTGCTGCACCAAAACCCATCTGTTCCTCCATACGAGTCAATCAGTAAGCCTAGCAAAGAGGAT
CAGCCAAGCTTGCCCAAGGAAGATGAGAGTGAAAAGAGTTATGAAAATGTTGATAGTGGGGATAAAGAAA
AGAAACAGATTACAACTTCACCTATTACTGTTAGGAAAAACAAGAAAGATGAAGAGCGAAGGGAATCTCG
TATTCAAAGTTATTCTCCTCAAGCATTTAAATTCTTTATGGAGCAACATGTAGAAAATGTACTCAAATCT
CATCAGCAGCGTCTACATCGTAAAAAACAATTAGAGAATGAAATGATGCGGGTTGGATTATCTCAAGATG
CCCAGGATCAAATGAGAAAGATGCTTTGCCAAAAAGAATCTAATTACATCCGTCTTAAAAGGGCTAAAAT
GGACAAGTCTATGTTTGTGAAGATAAAGACACTAGGAATAGGAGCATTTGGTGAAGTCTGTCTAGCAAGA
AAAGTAGATACTAAGGCTTTGTATGCAACAAAAACTCTTCGAAAGAAAGATGTTCTTCTTCGAAATCAAG
TCGCTCATGTTAAGGCTGAGAGAGATATCCTGGCTGAAGCTGACAATGAATGGGTAGTTCGTCTATATTA
TTCATTCCAAGATAAGGACAATTTATACTTTGTAATGGACTACATTCCTGGGGGTGATATGATGAGCCTA
TTAATTAGAATGGGCATCTTTCCAGAAAGTCTGGCACGATTCTACATAGCAGAACTTACCTGTGCAGTTG
AAAGTGTTCATAAAATGGGTTTTATTCATAGAGATATTAAACCTGATAATATTTTGATTGATCGTGATGG
TCATATTAAATTGACTGACTTTGGCCTCTGCACTGGCTTCAGATGGACACACGATTCTAAGTACTATCAG
AGTGGTGACCATCCACGGCAAGATAGCATGGATTTCAGTAATGAATGGGGGGATCCCTCAAGCTGTCGAT
GTGGAGACAGACTGAAGCCATTAGAGCGGAGAGCTGCACGCCAGCACCAGCGATGTCTAGCACATTCTTT
GGTTGGGACTCCCAATTATATTGCACCTGAAGTGTTGCTACGAACAGGATACACACAGTTGTGTGATTGG
TGGAGTGTTGGTGTTATTCTTTTTGAAATGTTGGTGGGACAACCTCCTTTCTTGGCACAAACACCATTAG
AAACACAAATGAAGGTTATCAACTGGCAAACATCTCTTCACATTCCACCACAAGCTAAACTCAGTCCTGA
AGCTTCTGATCTTATTATTAAACTTTGCCGAGGACCCGAAGATCGCTTAGGCAAGAATGGTGCTGATGAA
ATAAAAGCTCATCCATTTTTTAAAACAATTGACTTCTCCAGTGACCTGAGACAGCAGTCTGCTTCATACA
TTCCTAAAATCACACACCCAACAGATACATCAAATTTTGATCCTGTTGATCCTGATAAATTATGGAGTGA
TGATAACGAGGAAGAAAATGTAAATGACACTCTCAATGGATGGTATAAAAATGGAAAGCATCCTGAACAT
GCATTCTATGAATTTACCTTCCGAAGGTTTTTTGATGACAATGGCTACCCATATAATTATCCGAAGCCTA
TTGAATATGAATACATTAATTCACAAGGCTCAGAGCAGCAGTCGGATGAAGATGATCAAAACACAGGCTC
AGAGATTAAAAATCGCGATCTAGTATATGTTTAAGCGGCCGCGAAGGATCTGCGATCGCTCCGGTGCCCG
TCAGTGGGCAGAGCGCACATCGCCCACAGTCCCCGAGAAGTTGGGGGGAGGGGTCGGCAATTGAACGGGT
GCCTAGAGAAGGTGGCGCGGGGTAAACTGGGAAAGTGATGTCGTGTACTGGCTCCGCCTTTTTCCCGAGG
GTGGGGGAGAACCGTATATAAGTGCAGTAGTCGCCGTGAACGTTCTTTTTCGCAACGGGTTTGCCGCCAG
AACACAGCTGAAGCTTCGAGGGGCTCGCATCTCTCCTTCACGCGCCCGCCGCCCTACCTGAGGCCGCCAT
CCACGCCGGTTGAGTCGCGTTCTGCCGCCTCCCGCCTGTGGTGCCTCCTGAACTGCGTCCGCCGTCTAGG
TAAGTTTAAAGCTCAGGTCGAGACCGGGCCTTTGTCCGGCGCTCCCTTGGAGCCTACCTAGACTCAGCCG
GCTCTCCACGCTTTGCCTGACCCTGCTTGCTCAACTCTACGTCTTTGTTTCGTTTTCTGTTCTGCGCCGT
TACAGATCCAAGCTGTGACCGGCGCCTACGCTAGATGACCGAGTACAAGCCCACGGTGCGCCTCGCCACC
CGCGACGACGTCCCCAGGGCCGTACGCACCCTCGCCGCCGCGTTCGCCGACTACCCCGCCACGCGCCACA
CCGTCGATCCGGACCGCCACATCGAGCGGGTCACCGAGCTGCAAGAACTCTTCCTCACGCGCGTCGGGCT
CGACATCGGCAAGGTGTGGGTCGCGGACGACGGCGCCGCGGTGGCGGTCTGGACCACGCCGGAGAGCGTC
GAAGCGGGGGCGGTGTTCGCCGAGATCGGCCCGCGCATGGCCGAGTTGAGCGGTTCCCGGCTGGCCGCGC
AGCAACAGATGGAAGGCCTCCTGGCGCCGCACCGGCCCAAGGAGCCCGCGTGGTTCCTGGCCACCGTCGG
CGTCTCGCCCGACCACCAGGGCAAGGGTCTGGGCAGCGCCGTCGTGCTCCCCGGAGTGGAGGCGGCCGAG
CGCGCCGGGGTGCCCGCCTTCCTGGAGACCTCCGCGCCCCGCAACCTCCCCTTCTACGAGCGGCTCGGCT
TCACCGTCACCGCCGACGTCGAGGTGCCCGAAGGACCGCGCACCTGGTGCATGACCCGCAAGCCCGGTGC
CTGAGTCGACAATCAACCTCTGGATTACAAAATTTGTGAAAGATTGACTGGTATTCTTAACTATGTTGCT
CCTTTTACGCTATGTGGATACGCTGCTTTAATGCCTTTGTATCATGCTATTGCTTCCCGTATGGCTTTCA
TTTTCTCCTCCTTGTATAAATCCTGGTTGCTGTCTCTTTATGAGGAGTTGTGGCCCGTTGTCAGGCAACG
TGGCGTGGTGTGCACTGTGTTTGCTGACGCAACCCCCACTGGTTGGGGCATTGCCACCACCTGTCAGCTC
CTTTCCGGGACTTTCGCTTTCCCCCTCCCTATTGCCACGGCGGAACTCATCGCCGCCTGCCTTGCCCGCT
GCTGGACAGGGGCTCGGCTGTTGGGCACTGACAATTCCGTGGTGTTGTCGGGGAAATCATCGTCCTTTCC
TTGGCTGCTCGCCTGTGTTGCCACCTGGATTCTGCGCGGGACGTCCTTCTGCTACGTCCCTTCGGCCCTC
AATCCAGCGGACCTTCCTTCCCGCGGCCTGCTGCCGGCTCTGCGGCCTCTTCCGCGTCTTCGCCTTCGCC
CTCAGACGAGTCGGATCTCCCTTTGGGCCGCCTCCCCGCCTGGTACCTTTAAGACCAATGACTTACAAGG
CAGCTGTAGATCTTAGCCACTTTTTAAAAGAAAAGGGGGGACTGGAAGGGCTAATTCACTCCCAACGAAG
ATAAGATCTGCTTTTTGCTTGTACTGGGTCTCTCTGGTTAGACCAGATCTGAGCCTGGGAGCTCTCTGGC
TAACTAGGGAACCCACTGCTTAAGCCTCAATAAAGCTTGCCTTGAGTGCTTCAAGTAGTGTGTGCCCGTC
TGTTGTGTGACTCTGGTAACTAGAGATCCCTCAGACCCTTTTAGTCAGTGTGGAAAATCTCTAGCAGTAG
TAGTTCATGTCATCTTATTATTCAGTATTTATAACTTGCAAAGAAATGAATATCAGAGAGTGAGAGGAAC
TTGTTTATTGCAGCTTATAATGGTTACAAATAAAGCAATAGCATCACAAATTTCACAAATAAAGCATTTT
TTTCACTGCATTCTAGTTGTGGTTTGTCCAAACTCATCAATGTATCTTATCATGTCTGGCTCTAGCTATC
CCGCCCCTAACTCCGCCCATCCCGCCCCTAACTCCGCCCAGTTCCGCCCATTCTCCGCCCCATGGCTGAC
TAATTTTTTTTATTTATGCAGAGGCCGAGGCCGCCTCGGCCTCTGAGCTATTCCAGAAGTAGTGAGGAGG
CTTTTTTGGAGGCCTAGACTTTTGCAGAGACCAAATTCGTAATCATGTCATAGCTGTTTCCTGTGTGAAA
TTGTTATCCGCTCACAATTCCACACAACATACGAGCCGGAAGCATAAAGTGTAAAGCCTGGGGTGCCTAA
TGAGTGAGCTAACTCACATTAATTGCGTTGCGCTCACTGCCCGCTTTCCAGTCGGGAAACCTGTCGTGCC
AGCTGCATTAATGAATCGGCCAACGCGCGGGGAGAGGCGGTTTGCGTATTGGGCGCTCTTCCGCTTCCTC
GCTCACTGACTCGCTGCGCTCGGTCGTTCGGCTGCGGCGAGCGGTATCAGCTCACTCAAAGGCGGTAATA
CGGTTATCCACAGAATCAGGGGATAACGCAGGAAAGAACATGTGAGCAAAAGGCCAGCAAAAGGCCAGGA
ACCGTAAAAAGGCCGCGTTGCTGGCGTTTTTCCATAGGCTCCGCCCCCCTGACGAGCATCACAAAAATCG
ACGCTCAAGTCAGAGGTGGCGAAACCCGACAGGACTATAAAGATACCAGGCGTTTCCCCCTGGAAGCTCC
CTCGTGCGCTCTCCTGTTCCGACCCTGCCGCTTACCGGATACCTGTCCGCCTTTCTCCCTTCGGGAAGCG
TGGCGCTTTCTCATAGCTCACGCTGTAGGTATCTCAGTTCGGTGTAGGTCGTTCGCTCCAAGCTGGGCTG
TGTGCACGAACCCCCCGTTCAGCCCGACCGCTGCGCCTTATCCGGTAACTATCGTCTTGAGTCCAACCCG
GTAAGACACGACTTATCGCCACTGGCAGCAGCCACTGGTAACAGGATTAGCAGAGCGAGGTATGTAGGCG
GTGCTACAGAGTTCTTGAAGTGGTGGCCTAACTACGGCTACACTAGAAGAACAGTATTTGGTATCTGCGC
TCTGCTGAAGCCAGTTACCTTCGGAAAAAGAGTTGGTAGCTCTTGATCCGGCAAACAAACCACCGCTGGT
AGCGGTGGTTTTTTTGTTTGCAAGCAGCAGATTACGCGCAGAAAAAAAGGATCTCAAGAAGATCCTTTGA
TCTTTTCTACGGGGTCTGACGCTCAGTGGAACGAAAACTCACGTTAAGGGATTTTGGTCATGAGATTATC
AAAAAGGATCTTCACCTAGATCCTTTTAAATTAAAAATGAAGTTTTAAATCAATCTAAAGTATATATGAG
TAAACTTGGTCTGACAGTTACCAATGCTTAATCAGTGAGGCACCTATCTCAGCGATCTGTCTATTTCGTT
CATCCATAGTTGCCTGACTCCCCGTCGTGTAGATAACTACGATACGGGAGGGCTTACCATCTGGCCCCAG
TGCTGCAATGATACCGCGAGACCCACGCTCACCGGCTCCAGATTTATCAGCAATAAACCAGCCAGCCGGA
AGGGCCGAGCGCAGAAGTGGTCCTGCAACTTTATCCGCCTCCATCCAGTCTATTAATTGTTGCCGGGAAG
CTAGAGTAAGTAGTTCGCCAGTTAATAGTTTGCGCAACGTTGTTGCCATTGCTACAGGCATCGTGGTGTC
ACGCTCGTCGTTTGGTATGGCTTCATTCAGCTCCGGTTCCCAACGATCAAGGCGAGTTACATGATCCCCC
ATGTTGTGCAAAAAAGCGGTTAGCTCCTTCGGTCCTCCGATCGTTGTCAGAAGTAAGTTGGCCGCAGTGT
TATCACTCATGGTTATGGCAGCACTGCATAATTCTCTTACTGTCATGCCATCCGTAAGATGCTTTTCTGT
GACTGGTGAGTACTCAACCAAGTCATTCTGAGAATAGTGTATGCGGCGACCGAGTTGCTCTTGCCCGGCG
TCAATACGGGATAATACCGCGCCACATAGCAGAACTTTAAAAGTGCTCATCATTGGAAAACGTTCTTCGG
GGCGAAAACTCTCAAGGATCTTACCGCTGTTGAGATCCAGTTCGATGTAACCCACTCGTGCACCCAACTG
ATCTTCAGCATCTTTTACTTTCACCAGCGTTTCTGGGTGAGCAAAAACAGGAAGGCAAAATGCCGCAAAA
AAGGGAATAAGGGCGACACGGAAATGTTGAATACTCATACTCTTCCTTTTTCAATATTATTGAAGCATTT
ATCAGGGTTATTGTCTCATGAGCGGATACATATTTGAATGTATTTAGAAAAATAAACAAATAGGGGTTCC
GCGCACATTTCCCCGAAAAGTGCCACCTGACGTCTAAGAAACCATTATTATCATGACATTAACCTATAAA
AATAGGCGTATCACGAGGCCCTTTCGTCTCGCGCGTTTCGGTGATGACGGTGAAAACCTCTGACACATGC
AGCTCCCGGAGACGGTCACAGCTTGTCTGTAAGCGGATGCCGGGAGCAGACAAGCCCGTCAGGGCGCGTC
AGCGGGTGTTGGCGGGTGTCGGGGCTGGCTTAACTATGCGGCATCAGAGCAGATTGTACTGAGAGTGCAC
CATATGCGGTGTGAAATACCGCACAGATGCGTAAGGAGAAAATACCGCATCAGGCGCCATTCGCCATTCA
GGCTGCGCAACTGTTGGGAAGGGCGATCGGTGCGGGCCTCTTCGCTATTACGCCAGCTGGCGAAAGGGGG
ATGTGCTGCAAGGCGATTAAGTTGGGTAACGCCAGGGTTTTCCCAGTCACGACGTTGTAAAACGACGGCC
AGTGCCAAGCTG
Features (pLannotate 1.2.2; 30 found; start..end, strand, type, name):
      6..232     +  promoter       RSV promoter: Rous sarcoma virus enhancer/promoter
    233..413     +  LTR            5' LTR (truncated): truncated 5' long terminal repeat (LTR) from HIV-1
    460..585     +  misc_feature   HIV-1 Ψ: packaging signal of human immunodeficiency virus type 1
    569..907     +  CDS            HIV-1 gag (fragment): gag protein from human immunodeficiency virus 1; gag
   1078..1311    +  misc_feature   RRE: The Rev response element (RRE) of HIV-1 allows for Rev-dependent mRNA export from the nucleus to the cytoplasm.
   1688..1788    +  CDS            Rev (fragment): human immunodeficiency virus 1 (HIV-1) Rev protein; rev; enhances nuclear export of unspliced and incompletely spliced viral mRNAs
   1807..1923    +  misc_feature   cPPT/CTS: central polypurine tract and central termination sequence of HIV-1
   1936..2012    +  enhancer       CMV enhancer (fragment): human cytomegalovirus immediate early enhancer
   2013..2216    +  promoter       CMV promoter: human cytomegalovirus (CMV) immediate early promoter
   2302..2343    +  CDS            V5 tag: epitope tag from simian virus 5
   2368..3060    +  CDS            mScarlet-I: mScarlet-I is a basic (constitutively fluorescent) red fluorescent protein published in 2016, derived from synthetic construct. It is reported to be a rapidly-maturing monomer with moderate acid sensitivity.
   3085..6471    +  CDS            LATS1: LATS1_HUMAN - Also known as WARTS From Homo sapiens (Human).
   6516..6727    +  promoter       EF-1α core promoter: core promoter for human elongation factor EF-1α
   6740..7008    +  LTR            5' LTR (truncated): truncated 5' long terminal repeat (LTR) from human T-cell leukemia virus (HTLV) type 1
   7035..7634    +  CDS            PuroR: puromycin N-acetyltransferase; pac from Streptomyces alboniger; confers resistance to puromycin
   7641..8229    +  misc_feature   WPRE: woodchuck hepatitis virus posttranscriptional regulatory element
   8224..8331    +  CDS            nef (fragment): NEF_SIVS4 - Experimental evidence at protein level: Swiss-Prot protein existence level 1. Interferes with TCR signaling from the cell membrane. Interacts with CD247/TCRZ (TCR zeta chain) and exert potent down- regulation of cell surface TCR/CD3 complexes. From Simian immunodeficiency virus (isolate F236/smH4) (SIV-sm) (Simian immunodeficiency virus sooty mangabey monkey).
   8356..8536    +  LTR            5' LTR (truncated): truncated 5' long terminal repeat (LTR) from HIV-1
   8608..8729    +  polyA_signal   SV40 poly(A) signal: SV40 polyadenylation signal
   8769..8904    +  rep_origin     SV40 ori: SV40 origin of replication
   8959..8981    -  protein_bind   lac operator (fragment): The lac repressor binds to the lac operator to inhibit transcription in E. coli. This inhibition can be relieved by adding lactose or isopropyl-β-D-thiogalactopyranoside (IPTG). lac repressor encoded by lacI
   8985..9015    -  promoter       lac promoter: promoter for the E. coli lac operon
   9030..9051    -  protein_bind   CAP binding site: CAP binding activates transcription in the presence of cAMP. E. coli catabolite activator protein
   9064..9156    -  CDS            lacI (fragment): lac repressor; lacI; The lac repressor binds to the lac operator to inhibit transcription in E. coli. This inhibition can be relieved by adding lactose or isopropyl-β-D-thiogalactopyranoside (IPTG).
   9339..9927    -  rep_origin     ori: high-copy-number ColE1/pMB1/pBR322/pUC origin of replication
  10098..10958   -  CDS            AmpR: β-lactamase; bla; confers resistance to ampicillin, carbenicillin, and related antibiotics
  10959..11063   -  promoter       AmpR promoter: bla
  11158..11193   +  CDS            rop (fragment): Rop protein, which maintains plasmids at low copy number; rop
  11295..11394   +  misc_feature   bom (fragment): basis of mobility region from pBR322
  11400..11554   -  CDS            lacZα (fragment): LacZα fragment of β-galactosidase; lacZ fragment
