[The description below was written by a language model from this plasmid's Addgene catalogue record and pLannotate feature annotations shown in this document.]
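Description:
pCDH-CMV-V5-RFP-LATS1 is a lentiviral transfer plasmid for mammalian expression, built on the pCDH-CMV-MCS-EF1-Puro backbone and about 11.6 kb in the sequenced record. In bacteria it is maintained through a high-copy ColE1/pUC-type origin and selected with ampicillin via the β-lactamase gene. The viral portion has a third-generation layout. An RSV promoter fused to a truncated HIV-1 5' LTR drives genomic RNA production in packaging cells. It is followed by the Ψ packaging signal with a short gag fragment, the Rev response element for Rev-dependent nuclear export, and the cPPT/CTS element, which aids nuclear import of the reverse-transcribed genome. A truncated 3' LTR closes the viral genome, with an SV40 polyadenylation signal and SV40 origin lying downstream of it.

The payload is a CMV enhancer/promoter driving a single fusion open reading frame of an N-terminal V5 epitope tag, a red fluorescent protein, and human LATS1 (also known as WARTS), a kinase of the Hippo pathway. The catalogue entry calls the fluorophore simply RFP, while the feature annotation identifies it as mScarlet-I, a rapidly maturing monomeric red protein. Downstream, a second cassette uses the EF-1α core promoter, joined to an HTLV-1 LTR segment, to express puromycin N-acetyltransferase so that transduced or transfected cells can be selected. A WPRE after this cassette enhances transcript stability and expression.

The construct can be transfected directly or packaged into lentivirus to give stable expression of tagged LATS1. The red fluorescence allows live imaging of its localization, and the V5 tag supports detection or immunoprecipitation. This suits the depositing study's focus on coalescence-mediated Hippo pathway activation.
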