Addgene plasmid #235689: pCDH-CMV-V5-RFP-LATS1
Purpose: Express RFP tagged LATS1 gene in mammalian cells using the CMV promoter
Depositing lab: Duojia Pan. Depositing organization: University of Texas Southwestern Medical Center. Publication: Multiphase coalescence mediates Hippo pathway activation. Wang L, Choi K, Su T, Li B, Wu X, Zhang R, Driskill JH, Li H, Lei H, Guo P, Chen EH, Zheng Y, Pan D. Cell. 2022 Nov 10;185(23):4376-4393.e18. doi: 10.1016/j.cell.2022.09.036. Epub 2022 Oct 31. PubMed 36318920.
Backbone
  Vector backbone: pCDH-CMV-MCS-EF1-Puro
  Vector type: Mammalian Expression, Lentiviral
Growth in bacteria
  Bacterial resistance: Ampicillin, 100 μg/mL
  Growth temperature: 37°C
  Growth strain: NEB Stable
  Copy number: High Copy
Gene/Insert
  Gene/Insert name: LATS1
  Species: H. sapiens (human)
  Entrez Gene: LATS1 (a.k.a. WARTS, wts)
  Tag / fusion protein: V5-RFP (N terminal on insert)
  Cloning method: Gibson Cloning
Terms and licenses: Academic/Nonprofit Terms; Industry Terms: Not Available to Industry
How to cite: pCDH-CMV-V5-RFP-LATS1 was a gift from Duojia Pan (Addgene plasmid # 235689 ; http://n2t.net/addgene:235689 ; RRID:Addgene_235689)
